Addgene plasmid #235574: pPB_TRE3G_scFV-sfGFP-Ring1bCD
Purpose: Dox-inducible expression of the catalytic-domain (CD) of epigenetic effector Ring1b fused with scFV to programme H2AK119ub.
Depositing lab: Jamie Hackett. Depositing organization: European Molecular Biology Laboratory (EMBL), Rome. Publication: Systematic epigenome editing captures the context-dependent instructive function of chromatin modifications. Policarpi C, Munafo M, Tsagkris S, Carlini V, Hackett JA. Nat Genet. 2024 Jun;56(6):1168-1180. doi: 10.1038/s41588-024-01706-w. Epub 2024 May 9. PubMed 38724747.
Backbone
  Vector backbone: pPB-TRE3G
  Vector type: CRISPR
Growth in bacteria
  Bacterial resistance: Ampicillin, 100 μg/mL
  Growth temperature: 30°C
  Growth strain: NEB Stable
  Copy number: High Copy
Gene/Insert
  Gene/Insert name: Ring1b (alt name: Rnf2)
  Species: M. musculus (mouse)
  Entrez Gene: Rnf2 (a.k.a. Ring1B, dinG)
  Cloning method: Gibson Cloning
Terms and licenses: Academic/Nonprofit Terms; Industry Terms: Not Available to Industry
Depositor comments: This is a piggyBAC plasmid that integrates into the genome and can be selected for via Neomycin resistance. Expression of epigenetic effector is induced via adding doxycyline to media. Succesful activiation of the epigenetic editing system is indicated by sfGFP expression.
How to cite: pPB_TRE3G_scFV-sfGFP-Ring1bCD was a gift from Jamie Hackett (Addgene plasmid # 235574 ; http://n2t.net/addgene:235574 ; RRID:Addgene_235574)
