[The description below was written by a language model from this plasmid's Addgene catalogue record and pLannotate feature annotations shown in this document.]
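Description:
pPB_TRE3G_scFV-sfGFP-Ring1bCD is a 9.3 kb piggyBac transposon plasmid, catalogued as a CRISPR vector, for stable, doxycycline-inducible expression of an epigenetic effector in mammalian cells. It is maintained in E. coli through a high-copy ColE1/pUC-type origin and ampicillin resistance (AmpR with its bla promoter). The backbone also carries an f1 origin and lacZα/lac promoter remnants typical of a pUC-style cloning vector. According to the depositor, the cassette integrates into the host genome by piggyBac transposition. The transposon terminal repeats are not called in the automated annotation, and no transposase is annotated on the plasmid. Integrants are selected through a neomycin resistance gene (neo) followed by an SV40 poly(A) signal. The promoter driving neo is not annotated.

The payload is transcribed from a TRE3G promoter, which requires a Tet-On 3G transactivator plus doxycycline; no transactivator is annotated on this plasmid. The open reading frame begins with mouse immunoglobulin light- and heavy-chain variable fragments that together form the scFv. These are followed by an HA epitope sequence, a short linker-like segment, superfolder GFP, and a fragment of Rnf2/Ring1b corresponding to the catalytic domain. The insert is recorded as mouse, although the annotation tool matched it to the human orthologue. A short SV40 large T antigen fragment, most likely a nuclear localisation signal, and an SV40 poly(A) signal complete the unit.

Ring1b is the E3 ligase that deposits H2AK119 monoubiquitination. The scFv presumably recruits the fusion to an epitope-tagged DNA-targeting protein such as dCas9, though the record does not name this partner. The stated purpose is to programme H2AK119ub, with sfGFP fluorescence reporting successful induction.
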