Features (pLannotate 1.2.2; 24 found; start..end, strand, type, name):
      1..105     -  promoter       AmpR promoter: bla
    158..586     -  rep_origin     f1 ori (sequence partly withheld): f1 bacteriophage origin of replication; arrow indicates direction of (+) strand synthesis
    591..746     -  CDS            lacZα (fragment): LacZα fragment of β-galactosidase; lacZ fragment
    748..867     +  CDS            B (fragment): PORTL_LAMBD - Experimental evidence at protein level: Swiss-Prot protein existence level 1. Forms the portal vertex of the capsid (PubMed:6228056, PubMed:6232391). This portal plays critical roles in head assembly, genome packaging, neck/tail attachment, and genome ejection (Probable). The portal protein multimerizes as a single ring-shaped homododecamer arranged around a central channel (PubMed:6232391). Binds to the terminase subunits to form the packaging machine (PubMed:7799432). From Escherichia phage lambda (Bacteriophage lambda).
   1385..1763    +  promoter       TRE3G promoter: 3rd-generation Tet-responsive promoter that can be activated by binding of Tet-On® 3G
   1794..2105    +  CDS            LV1C_MOUSE (fragment): Experimental evidence at protein level: Swiss-Prot protein existence level 1. From Mus musculus (Mouse).
   2181..2519    +  CDS            HVM37_MOUSE (fragment): Experimental evidence at protein level: Swiss-Prot protein existence level 1. From Mus musculus (Mouse).
   2520..2546    +  CDS            3xHA (fragment): three tandem HA epitope tags
   2580..2605    +  CDS            FAPα2 (fragment): fluorogen-activating protein composed of a dimer of the L5-MG single-chain antibody fragment (Szent-Gyorgyi et al., 2008) binds malachite green derivatives to produce red fluorescence
   2637..3347    +  CDS            Superfolder GFP: Superfolder GFP is a basic (constitutively fluorescent) green fluorescent protein published in 2005, derived from Aequorea victoria. It is reported to be a very rapidly-maturing weak dimer.
   3468..4064    +  CDS            RNF2 (fragment): RING2_HUMAN - Also known as BAP1, DING, HIPI3, RING1B. Experimental evidence at protein level: Swiss-Prot protein existence level 1. E3 ubiquitin-protein ligase that mediates monoubiquitination of 'Lys-119' of histone H2A (H2AK119Ub), thereby playing a central role in histone code and gene regulation (PubMed:15386022, PubMed:16359901, PubMed:25519132, PubMed:21772249, PubMed:25355358, PubMed:26151332). H2AK119Ub gives a specific tag for epigenetic transcriptional repression and participates in X chromosome inactivation of female mammals. May be involved in the initiation of both imprinted and
   4073..4156    +  CDS            large T antigen (fragment): large T antigen from SV40 (simian virus 40)
   4179..4300    +  polyA_signal   SV40 poly(A) signal: SV40 polyadenylation signal
   4862..5653    +  CDS            neo: KKA2_KLEPN - Also known as kan, nptII. Experimental evidence at protein level: Swiss-Prot protein existence level 1. Resistance to kanamycin, neomycin, paromomycin, ribostamycin, butirosin and gentamicin B. From Klebsiella pneumoniae.
   5677..5829    +  CDS            ble (fragment): BLE_KLEPN - Experimental evidence at protein level: Swiss-Prot protein existence level 1. Binding protein with a strong affinity to the bleomycin family of antibiotics. Binds to CL990; an antimitotic-antibiotic compound. From Klebsiella pneumoniae.
   5851..5972    +  polyA_signal   SV40 poly(A) signal: SV40 polyadenylation signal
   5990..6082    +  ncRNA          G-CSF SLDE: Accession: RF00183 - G-CSF factor stem-loop destabilising element (SLDE)
   6779..7246    +  CDS            B (fragment): PORTL_LAMBD - Experimental evidence at protein level: Swiss-Prot protein existence level 1. Forms the portal vertex of the capsid (PubMed:6228056, PubMed:6232391). This portal plays critical roles in head assembly, genome packaging, neck/tail attachment, and genome ejection (Probable). The portal protein multimerizes as a single ring-shaped homododecamer arranged around a central channel (PubMed:6232391). Binds to the terminase subunits to form the packaging machine (PubMed:7799432). From Escherichia phage lambda (Bacteriophage lambda).
   7284..7300    -  protein_bind   lac operator: The lac repressor binds to the lac operator to inhibit transcription in E. coli. This inhibition can be relieved by adding lactose or isopropyl-β-D-thiogalactopyranoside (IPTG). lac repressor encoded by lacI
   7308..7338    -  promoter       lac promoter: promoter for the E. coli lac operon
   7353..7374    -  protein_bind   CAP binding site: CAP binding activates transcription in the presence of cAMP. E. coli catabolite activator protein
   7387..7479    -  CDS            lacI (fragment): lac repressor; lacI; The lac repressor binds to the lac operator to inhibit transcription in E. coli. This inhibition can be relieved by adding lactose or isopropyl-β-D-thiogalactopyranoside (IPTG).
   7662..8250    -  rep_origin     ori: high-copy-number ColE1/pMB1/pBR322/pUC origin of replication
   8421..9281    -  CDS            AmpR: β-lactamase; bla; confers resistance to ampicillin, carbenicillin, and related antibiotics
>Addgene plasmid #235574 | pPB_TRE3G_scFV-sfGFP-Ring1bCD | addgene full sequence | sequence record 470321 | Addgene NGS Result
ACTCTTCCTTTTTCAATATTATTGAAGCATTTATCAGGGTTATTGTCTCATGAGCGGATACATATTTGAA
TGTATTTAGAAAAATAAACAAATAGGGGTTCCGCGCACATTTCCCCGAAAAGTGCCACCTAAATTGTAAG
CGTTAATATTTTGTTAAAATTCGCGTTAAATTTTTGTTAAATCAGCTCATTTTTTAACCAATAGGCCGAA
ATCGGCAAAATCCCTTATAAATCAAAAGAATAGACCGAGATAGGGT
[37 nt withheld, positions 257-293]
AAAGAACGTGGACTCCAACGTCAAAGG
[49 nt withheld, positions 321-369]
T
[91 nt withheld, positions 371-461]
G
[124 nt withheld, positions 463-586]
CCCATTCGCCATTCAGGCTGCGCAACTGTTGGGAAGGGCGATCGGTGCGGGCCTCTTCGCTATTACGCCA
GCTGGCGAAAGGGGGATGTGCTGCAAGGCGATTAAGTTGGGTAACGCCAGGGTTTTCCCAGTCACGACGT
TGTAAAACGACGGCCAGTGAGCGCGCCTCGTTCATTCACGTTTTTGAACCCGTGGAGGACGGGCAGACTC
GCGGTGCAAATGTGTTTTACAGCGTGATGGAGCAGATGAAGATGCTCGACACGCTGCAGAACACGCAGCT
AGATTAACCCTAGAAAGATAATCATATTGTGACGTACGTTAAAGATAATCATGTGTAAAATTGACGCATG
TGTTTTATCGGTCTGTATATCGAGGTTTATTTATTAATTTGAATAGATATTAAGTTTTATTATATTTACA
CTTACATACTAATAATAAATTCAACAAACAATTTATTTATGTTTATTTATTTATTAAAAAAAACAAAAAC
TCAAAATTTCTTCTATAAAGTAACAAAACTTTTATGAGGGACAGCCCCCCCCCAAAGCCCCCAGGGATGT
AATTACGTCCCTCCCCCGCTAGGGGGCAGCAGCGAGCCGCCCGGGGCTCCGCTCCGGTCCGGCGCTCCCC
CCGCATCCCCGAGCCGGCAGCGTGCGGGGACAGCCCGGGCACGGGGAAGGTGGCACGGGATCGCTTTCCT
CTGAACGCTTCTCGCTGCTCTTTGAGCCTGCAGACACCTGGGGGGATACGGGGAAAAGGCCTCCACGGCC
ACTAGTCTTTCGTCTTCAAGAATTCCTCGAGTTTACTCCCTATCAGTGATAGAGAACGTATGAAGAGTTT
ACTCCCTATCAGTGATAGAGAACGTATGCAGACTTTACTCCCTATCAGTGATAGAGAACGTATAAGGAGT
TTACTCCCTATCAGTGATAGAGAACGTATGACCAGTTTACTCCCTATCAGTGATAGAGAACGTATCTACA
GTTTACTCCCTATCAGTGATAGAGAACGTATATCCAGTTTACTCCCTATCAGTGATAGAGAACGTATAAG
CTTTAGGCGTGTACGGTGGGCGCCTATAAAAGCAGAGCTCGTTTAGTGAACCGTCAGATCGCCTGGAGCA
ATTCCACAACACTTTTGTCTTATACCAACTTTCCGTACCACTTCCTACCCTCGTAAAGGTCTAGAGCTAG
CCATGGGCCCCGACATCGTGATGACCCAGAGCCCCAGCAGCCTGAGCGCCAGCGTGGGCGACCGCGTGAC
CATCACCTGCCGCAGCAGCACCGGCGCCGTGACCACCAGCAACTACGCCAGCTGGGTGCAGGAGAAGCCC
GGCAAGCTGTTCAAGGGCCTGATCGGCGGCACCAACAACCGCGCCCCCGGCGTGCCCAGCCGCTTCAGCG
GCAGCCTGATCGGCGACAAGGCCACCCTGACCATCAGCAGCCTGCAGCCCGAGGACTTCGCCACCTACTT
CTGCGCCCTGTGGTACAGCAACCACTGGGTGTTCGGCCAGGGCACCAAGGTGGAGCTGAAGCGTGGAGGC
GGAGGTAGTGGAGGTGGAGGCTCTGGTGGGGGAGGAAGCAGTGGAGGCGGAAGTGAGGTGAAGCTGCTGG
AGAGCGGAGGCGGACTGGTGCAGCCCGGCGGATCTCTGAAGCTGAGCTGCGCCGTGAGCGGCTTCAGCCT
GACCGACTACGGCGTGAACTGGGTGCGCCAGGCCCCCGGACGCGGACTGGAGTGGATCGGTGTGATCTGG
GGCGACGGCATCACCGACTACAACAGCGCCCTGAAGGACCGCTTCATCATCAGCAAGGACAACGGCAAGA
ACACCGTGTACCTGCAGATGAGCAAGGTGCGCAGCGACGACACCGCCCTGTACTACTGCGTGACCGGCCT
GTTCGACTACTGGGGACAGGGCACCCTGGTGACCGTGAGCAGCTACCCATACGATGTTCCAGATTACGCT
GGTGGAGGCGGAGGTTCTGGGGGAGGAGGTAGTGGCGGTGGTGGTTCAGGAGGCGGCGGAAGCTTGGATC
CAGGTGGAGGTGGAAGCGGTAGCAAAGGAGAAGAACTTTTCACTGGAGTTGTCCCAATTCTTGTTGAATT
AGATGGTGATGTTAATGGGCACAAATTTTCTGTCCGTGGAGAGGGTGAAGGTGATGCTACAAACGGAAAA
CTCACCCTTAAATTTATTTGCACTACTGGAAAACTACCTGTTCCGTGGCCAACACTTGTCACTACTCTGA
CCTATGGTGTTCAATGCTTTTCCCGTTATCCGGATCACATGAAACGGCATGACTTTTTCAAGAGTGCCAT
GCCCGAAGGTTATGTACAGGAACGCACTATATCTTTCAAAGATGACGGGACCTACAAGACGCGTGCTGAA
GTCAAGTTTGAAGGTGATACCCTTGTTAATCGTATCGAGTTAAAGGGTATTGATTTTAAAGAAGATGGAA
ACATTCTTGGACACAAACTCGAGTACAACTTTAACTCACACAATGTATACATCACGGCAGACAAACAAAA
GAATGGAATCAAAGCTAACTTCAAAATTCGCCACAACGTTGAAGATGGTTCCGTTCAACTAGCAGACCAT
TATCAACAAAATACTCCAATTGGCGATGGCCCTGTCCTTTTACCAGACAACCATTACCTGTCGACACAAT
CTGTCCTTTCGAAAGATCCCAACGAAAAGCGTGACCACATGGTCCTTCTTGAGTTTGTAACTGCTGCTGG
GATTACACATGGCATGGATGAGCTCTACAAAGGTGGAGGTCGGACCGGCCCCAAGAAAAAACGCAAGGTG
GAAGATCCTAAGAAAAAGCGGAAAGTGGACGGCATTGGTAGTGGGAGCAACGGCAGCAGCGGATCCGGAG
GCGGTGGTACCTCTCAGGCTGTGCAGACAAATGGAACTCAACCATTAAGCAAAACATGGGAACTCAGTTT
GTATGAGTTACAACGAACACCTCAGGAGGCAATAACAGATGGCTTGGAAATTGTGGTTTCACCTAGAAGT
CTACACAGTGAATTAATGTGCCCAATTTGTTTGGATATGTTAAAGAACACCATGACTACAAAGGAGTGTT
TACATCGGTTTTGCGCGGATTGTATTATCACAGCCCTTAGAAGTGGCAACAAAGAGTGTCCTACCTGTCG
GAAAAAACTGGTTTCTAAAAGATCACTAAGGCCAGACCCGAACTTTGATGCACTCATCAGCAAGATTTAT
CCCAGTCGTGATGAGTATGAAGCGCATCAGGAAAGGGTCTTAGCAAGGATCAACAAACACAACAATCAGC
AGGCTCTCAGCCACAGCATCGAGGAGGGGCTGAAGATACAGGCCATGAACAGATTACAGCGAGGCAAAAA
GCAGCAGATAGAAAATGGTAGTGGAGCAGAAGATAATGGTGACAGCTCCCACTGTAGTAACGCATCCACA
CACAGCAACCAGGAAGCGGGCCCGAGTAACAAACGGACCAAAACCTCTTGACAAAAGATCATAATCAGCC
ATATCACATCTGTAGAGGTTTTACTTGCTTTAAAAAACCTCCCACACCTCCCCCTGAACCTGAAACATAA
AATGAATGCAATTGTTGTTGTTAACTTGTTTATTGCAGCTTATAATGGTTACAAATAAAGCAATAGCATC
ACAAATTTCACAAATAAAGCATTTTTTTCACTGCATTCTAGTTGTGGTTTGTCCAAACTCATCAATGTAT
CTTATCATGTCTCATATGGCCTTCTGCAGGAGCGTACAGAACCCAGGGCCCTGGCACCCGTGCAGACCCT
GGCCCACCCCACCTGGGCGCTCAGTGCCCAAGAGATGTCCACACCTAGGATGTCCCGCGGTGGGTGGGGG
GCCCGAGAGACGGGCAGGCCGGGGGCAGGCCTGGCCATGCGGGGCCGAACCGGGCACTGCCCAGCGTGGG
GCGCGGGGGCCACGGCGCGCGCCCCCAGCCCCCGGGCCCAGCACCCCAAGGCGGCCAACGCCAAAACTCT
CCCTCCTCCTCTTCCTCAATCTCGCTCTCGCTCTTTTTTTTTTTCGCAAAAGGAGGGGAGAGGGGGTAAA
AAAATGCTGCACTGTGCGGCGAAGCCGGTGAGTGAGCGGCGCGGGGCCAATCAGCGTGCGCCGTTCCGAA
AGTTGCCTTTTATGGCTCGAGCGGCCGCGGCGGCGCCCTATAAAACCCAGCGGCGCGACGCGCCACCACC
GCCGAGACCGCGTCCGCCCCGCGAGCACAGAGCCTCGCCTTTGCCGATCCTCTAGAGTCGAGATCCGCCG
CCACCATGATTGAACAAGATGGATTGCACGCAGGTTCTCCGGCCGCTTGGGTGGAGAGGCTATTCGGCTA
TGACTGGGCACAACAGACAATCGGCTGCTCTGATGCCGCCGTGTTCCGGCTGTCAGCGCAGGGGCGCCCG
GTTCTTTTTGTCAAGACCGACCTGTCCGGTGCCCTGAATGAACTGCAGGACGAGGCAGCGCGGCTATCGT
GGCTGGCCACGACGGGCGTTCCTTGCGCAGCTGTGCTCGACGTTGTCACTGAAGCGGGAAGGGACTGGCT
GCTATTGGGCGAAGTGCCGGGGCAGGATCTCCTGTCATCTCACCTTGCTCCTGCCGAGAAAGTATCCATC
ATGGCTGATGCAATGCGGCGGCTGCATACGCTTGATCCGGCTACCTGCCCATTCGACCACCAAGCGAAAC
ATCGCATCGAGCGAGCACGTACTCGGATGGAAGCCGGTCTTGTCGATCAGGATGATCTGGACGAAGAGCA
TCAGGGGCTCGCGCCAGCCGAACTGTTCGCCAGGCTCAAGGCGCGCATGCCCGACGGCGAGGATCTCGTC
GTGACCCATGGCGATGCCTGCTTGCCGAATATCATGGTGGAAAATGGCCGCTTTTCTGGATTCATCGACT
GTGGCCGGCTGGGTGTGGCGGACCGCTATCAGGACATAGCGTTGGCTACCCGTGATATTGCTGAAGAGCT
TGGCGGCGAATGGGCTGACCGCTTCCTCGTGCTTTACGGTATCGCCGCTCCCGATTCGCAGCGCATCGCC
TTCTATCGCCTTCTTGACGAGTTCTTCTGAGCGGGACTCTGGGGTTCGAAATGACCGACCAAGCGACGCC
CAACCTGCCATCACGAGATTTCGATTCCACCGCCGCCTTCTATGAAAGGTTGGGCTTCGGAATCGTTTTC
CGGGACGCCGGCTGGATGATCCTCCAGCGCGGGGATCTCATGCTGGAGTTCTTCGCCCACCCCCCGGATC
TAAGCTCTAGAGTTAACTTGTTTATTGCAGCTTATAATGGTTACAAATAAAGCAATAGCATCACAAATTT
CACAAATAAAGCATTTTTTTCACTGCATTCTAGTTGTGGTTTGTCCAAACTCATCAATGTATCTTATCAT
GTCTGGAATTGACTCAAATGATGTCAATTAGTCTATCAGAAGCTCATCTGGTCTCCCTTCCGGGGGACAA
GACATCCCTGTTTAATATTTAAACAGCAGTGTTCCCAAACTGGGTTCTTATATCCCTTGCTCTGGTCAAC
CAGGTTGCAGGGTTTCCTGTCCTCACAGGAACGAAGTCCCTAAAGAAACAGTGGCAGCCAGGTTTAGCCC
CGGAATTGACTGGATTCCTTTTTTAGGGCCCATTGGTATGGCTTTTTCCCCGTATCCCCCCAGGTGTCTG
CAGGCTCAAAGAGCAGCGAGAAGCGTTCAGAGGAAAGCGATCCCGTGCCACCTTCCCCGTGCCCGGGCTG
TCCCCGCACGCTGCCGGCTCGGGGATGCGGGGGGAGCGCCGGACCGGAGCGGAGCCCCGGGCGGCTCGCT
GCTGCCCCCTAGCGGGGGAGGGACGTAATTACATCCCTGGGGGCTTTGGGGGGGGGCTGTCCCTGATATC
TATAACAAGAAAATATATATATAATAAGTTATCACGTAAGTAGAACATGAAATAACAATATAATTATCGT
ATGAGTTAAATCTTAAAAGTCACGTAAAAGATAATCATGCGTCATTTTGACTCACGCGGTCGTTATAGTT
CAAAATCAGTGACACTTACCGCATTGACAAGCACGCCTCACGGGAGCTCCAAGCGGCGACTGAGATGTCC
TAAATGCACAGCGACGGATTCGCGCTATTTAGAAAGAGAGAGCAATATTTCAAGAATGCATGCGTCAATT
TTACGCAGACTATCTTTCTAGGGTTAATCTAGCTGCATCAGGATCATATCGTCGGGTCTTTTTTCCGGCT
CAGTCATCGCCCAAGCTGGCGCTATCTGGGCATCGGGGAGGAAGAAGCCCGTGCCTTTTCCCGCGAGGTT
GAAGCGGCATGGAAAGAGTTTGCCGAGGATGACTGCTGCTGCATTGACGTTGAGCGAAAACGCACGTTTA
CCATGATGATTCGGGAAGGTGTGGCCATGCACGCCTTTAACGGTGAACTGTTCGTTCAGGCCACCTGGGA
TACCAGTTCGTCGCGGCTTTTCCGGACACAGTTCCGGATGGTCAGCCCGAAGCGCATCAGCAACCCGAAC
AATACCGGCGACAGCCGGAACTGCCGTGCCGGTGTGCAGATTAATGACAGCGGTGCGGCGCTGGGATATT
ACGTCAGCGAGGACGGGTATCCTGGCTGGATGCCGCAGAAATGGACATGGATACCCCGTGAGTTACCCGG
CGGGCGCGCTTGGCGTAATCATGGTCATAGCTGTTTCCTGTGTGAAATTGTTATCCGCTCACAATTCCAC
ACAACATACGAGCCGGAAGCATAAAGTGTAAAGCCTGGGGTGCCTAATGAGTGAGCTAACTCACATTAAT
TGCGTTGCGCTCACTGCCCGCTTTCCAGTCGGGAAACCTGTCGTGCCAGCTGCATTAATGAATCGGCCAA
CGCGCGGGGAGAGGCGGTTTGCGTATTGGGCGCTCTTCCGCTTCCTCGCTCACTGACTCGCTGCGCTCGG
TCGTTCGGCTGCGGCGAGCGGTATCAGCTCACTCAAAGGCGGTAATACGGTTATCCACAGAATCAGGGGA
TAACGCAGGAAAGAACATGTGAGCAAAAGGCCAGCAAAAGGCCAGGAACCGTAAAAAGGCCGCGTTGCTG
GCGTTTTTCCATAGGCTCCGCCCCCCTGACGAGCATCACAAAAATCGACGCTCAAGTCAGAGGTGGCGAA
ACCCGACAGGACTATAAAGATACCAGGCGTTTCCCCCTGGAAGCTCCCTCGTGCGCTCTCCTGTTCCGAC
CCTGCCGCTTACCGGATACCTGTCCGCCTTTCTCCCTTCGGGAAGCGTGGCGCTTTCTCATAGCTCACGC
TGTAGGTATCTCAGTTCGGTGTAGGTCGTTCGCTCCAAGCTGGGCTGTGTGCACGAACCCCCCGTTCAGC
CCGACCGCTGCGCCTTATCCGGTAACTATCGTCTTGAGTCCAACCCGGTAAGACACGACTTATCGCCACT
GGCAGCAGCCACTGGTAACAGGATTAGCAGAGCGAGGTATGTAGGCGGTGCTACAGAGTTCTTGAAGTGG
TGGCCTAACTACGGCTACACTAGAAGAACAGTATTTGGTATCTGCGCTCTGCTGAAGCCAGTTACCTTCG
GAAAAAGAGTTGGTAGCTCTTGATCCGGCAAACAAACCACCGCTGGTAGCGGTGGTTTTTTTGTTTGCAA
GCAGCAGATTACGCGCAGAAAAAAAGGATCTCAAGAAGATCCTTTGATCTTTTCTACGGGGTCTGACGCT
CAGTGGAACGAAAACTCACGTTAAGGGATTTTGGTCATGAGATTATCAAAAAGGATCTTCACCTAGATCC
TTTTAAATTAAAAATGAAGTTTTAAATCAATCTAAAGTATATATGAGTAAACTTGGTCTGACAGTTACCA
ATGCTTAATCAGTGAGGCACCTATCTCAGCGATCTGTCTATTTCGTTCATCCATAGTTGCCTGACTCCCC
GTCGTGTAGATAACTACGATACGGGAGGGCTTACCATCTGGCCCCAGTGCTGCAATGATACCGCGAGACC
CACGCTCACCGGCTCCAGATTTATCAGCAATAAACCAGCCAGCCGGAAGGGCCGAGCGCAGAAGTGGTCC
TGCAACTTTATCCGCCTCCATCCAGTCTATTAATTGTTGCCGGGAAGCTAGAGTAAGTAGTTCGCCAGTT
AATAGTTTGCGCAACGTTGTTGCCATTGCTACAGGCATCGTGGTGTCACGCTCGTCGTTTGGTATGGCTT
CATTCAGCTCCGGTTCCCAACGATCAAGGCGAGTTACATGATCCCCCATGTTGTGCAAAAAAGCGGTTAG
CTCCTTCGGTCCTCCGATCGTTGTCAGAAGTAAGTTGGCCGCAGTGTTATCACTCATGGTTATGGCAGCA
CTGCATAATTCTCTTACTGTCATGCCATCCGTAAGATGCTTTTCTGTGACTGGTGAGTACTCAACCAAGT
CATTCTGAGAATAGTGTATGCGGCGACCGAGTTGCTCTTGCCCGGCGTCAATACGGGATAATACCGCGCC
ACATAGCAGAACTTTAAAAGTGCTCATCATTGGAAAACGTTCTTCGGGGCGAAAACTCTCAAGGATCTTA
CCGCTGTTGAGATCCAGTTCGATGTAACCCACTCGTGCACCCAACTGATCTTCAGCATCTTTTACTTTCA
CCAGCGTTTCTGGGTGAGCAAAAACAGGAAGGCAAAATGCCGCAAAAAAGGGAATAAGGGCGACACGGAA
ATGTTGAATACTCAT
